Addgene plasmid #13132: pc3XB-ZF33
Depositing lab: Keith Joung. Depositing organization: Massachusetts General Hospital. Publication: Standardized reagents and protocols for engineering zinc finger nucleases by modular assembly. Wright DA, Thibodeau-Beganny S, Sander JD, Winfrey RJ, Hirsh AS, Eichtinger M, Fu F, Porteus MH, Dobbs D, Voytas DF, Joung JK. Nat Protoc. 2006;1(3):1637-52. doi: 10.1038/nprot.2006.259 PubMed 17406455.
Backbone
  Vector backbone: pc3XB
  Backbone manufacturer: Modified Invitrogen pcDNA3
  Backbone size w/o insert (bp): 5400
  Vector type: Mammalian Expression
  Selectable markers: Neomycin (select with G418)
Growth in bacteria
  Bacterial resistance: Ampicillin, 100 μg/mL
  Growth temperature: 37°C
  Growth strain: XL1 Blue
  Copy number: High Copy
Gene/Insert
  Gene/Insert name: ZF33
  Insert size (bp): 90
  Cloning method: Restriction Enzyme; 5′ cloning site XbaI (not destroyed); 3′ cloning site BamHI (not destroyed)
  Sequencing primers: 5′ T7
Terms and licenses: Academic/Nonprofit Terms; Industry Terms: Not Available to Industry
Depositor comments: Part of the Zinc Finger Consortium Modular Assembly Kit v1.0. Finger protein sequence: PGERPFMCTWSYCGKRFTDRSDLTRHKRTH. Target DNA sequence: GCC. This zinc finger is derived from the Sangamo module set.
How to cite: pc3XB-ZF33 was a gift from Keith Joung (Addgene plasmid # 13132 ; http://n2t.net/addgene:13132 ; RRID:Addgene_13132)
