[The description below was written by a language model from this plasmid's Addgene catalogue record and pLannotate feature annotations shown in this document.]
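Description:
pc3XB-ZF33 is a module plasmid from the Zinc Finger Consortium Modular Assembly Kit v1.0, built in pc3XB, a modified version of the Invitrogen pcDNA3 mammalian expression vector. Its insert is a roughly 90 bp fragment encoding a single zinc finger, ZF33, which is derived from the Sangamo module set and is recorded as recognising the DNA triplet GCC. The finger is cloned between XbaI and BamHI sites, both of which are retained. In the kit's modular assembly scheme, individual finger modules are joined into multi-finger arrays for engineering zinc finger nucleases. The automated annotation does not label the finger itself, but it leaves an unannotated gap between the T7 promoter and the bGH polyadenylation signal, which is where the insert is expected to sit.

The annotated 5,472 nt sequence shows the usual pcDNA3 architecture. The CMV immediate early enhancer and promoter lie upstream of the cloning region, followed by a T7 promoter that also serves as the sequencing primer site, and the bGH poly(A) signal lies downstream. A separate SV40 early promoter drives the neo (nptII) gene, terminated by an SV40 poly(A) signal, allowing G418 selection in mammalian cells. In E. coli the plasmid is maintained through a high-copy ColE1/pUC-type origin and selected with ampicillin via the β-lactamase gene; an f1 origin is also present. Several short hits in the table (a truncated HIV-1 LTR fragment, ble and lacI fragments, lac promoter and operator elements, and a bom fragment) appear to be backbone remnants or partial matches rather than functional payload.

The plasmid serves mainly as a source of a defined finger-coding unit for assembling custom DNA-binding arrays.
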