Features (pLannotate 1.2.2; 19 found; start..end, strand, type, name):
     28..80      -  misc_feature   bom (fragment): basis of mobility region from pBR322
    235..614     +  enhancer       CMV enhancer: human cytomegalovirus immediate early enhancer
    615..818     +  promoter       CMV promoter: human cytomegalovirus (CMV) immediate early promoter
    814..847     +  LTR            5' LTR (truncated) (fragment): truncated 5' long terminal repeat (LTR) from HIV-1
    863..881     +  promoter       T7 promoter: promoter for bacteriophage T7 RNA polymerase
   1068..1292    +  polyA_signal   bGH poly(A) signal: bovine growth hormone polyadenylation signal
   1296..1317    +  promoter       SV40 promoter (fragment): SV40 enhancer and early promoter
   1338..1766    +  rep_origin     f1 ori (sequence partly withheld): f1 bacteriophage origin of replication; arrow indicates direction of (+) strand synthesis
   1780..2109    +  promoter       SV40 promoter: SV40 enhancer and early promoter
   2180..2971    +  CDS            neo: KKA2_KLEPN - Also known as kan, nptII. Experimental evidence at protein level: Swiss-Prot protein existence level 1. Resistance to kanamycin, neomycin, paromomycin, ribostamycin, butirosin and gentamicin B. From Klebsiella pneumoniae.
   2995..3153    +  CDS            ble (fragment): BLE_KLEPN - Experimental evidence at protein level: Swiss-Prot protein existence level 1. Binding protein with a strong affinity to the bleomycin family of antibiotics. Binds to CL990; an antimitotic-antibiotic compound. From Klebsiella pneumoniae.
   3148..3269    +  polyA_signal   SV40 poly(A) signal: SV40 polyadenylation signal
   3342..3358    -  protein_bind   lac operator: The lac repressor binds to the lac operator to inhibit transcription in E. coli. This inhibition can be relieved by adding lactose or isopropyl-β-D-thiogalactopyranoside (IPTG). lac repressor encoded by lacI
   3366..3396    -  promoter       lac promoter: promoter for the E. coli lac operon
   3411..3432    -  protein_bind   CAP binding site: CAP binding activates transcription in the presence of cAMP. E. coli catabolite activator protein
   3445..3537    -  CDS            lacI (fragment): lac repressor; lacI; The lac repressor binds to the lac operator to inhibit transcription in E. coli. This inhibition can be relieved by adding lactose or isopropyl-β-D-thiogalactopyranoside (IPTG).
   3720..4305    -  rep_origin     ori: high-copy-number ColE1/pMB1/pBR322/pUC origin of replication
   4476..5336    -  CDS            AmpR: β-lactamase; bla; confers resistance to ampicillin, carbenicillin, and related antibiotics
   5337..5441    -  promoter       AmpR promoter: bla
>Addgene plasmid #13132 | pc3XB-ZF33 | depositor full sequence | sequence record 7481 | Author sequence
GACGGATCGGGAGATCTCCCGATCCCCTATGGTGCACTCTCAGTACAATCTGCTCTGATGCCGCATAGTT
AAGCCAGTATCTGCTCCCTGCTTGTGTGTTGGAGGTCGCTGAGTAGTGCGCGAGCAAAATTTAAGCTACA
ACAAGGCAAGGCTTGACCGACAATTGCATGAAGAATCTGCTTAGGGTTAGGCGTTTTGCGCTGCTTCGCG
ATGTACGGGCCAGATATACGCGTTGACATTGATTATTGACTAGTTATTAATAGTAATCAATTACGGGGTC
ATTAGTTCATAGCCCATATATGGAGTTCCGCGTTACATAACTTACGGTAAATGGCCCGCCTGGCTGACCG
CCCAACGACCCCCGCCCATTGACGTCAATAATGACGTATGTTCCCATAGTAACGCCAATAGGGACTTTCC
ATTGACGTCAATGGGTGGAGTATTTACGGTAAACTGCCCACTTGGCAGTACATCAAGTGTATCATATGCC
AAGTACGCCCCCTATTGACGTCAATGACGGTAAATGGCCCGCCTGGCATTATGCCCAGTACATGACCTTA
TGGGACTTTCCTACTTGGCAGTACATCTACGTATTAGTCATCGCTATTACCATGGTGATGCGGTTTTGGC
AGTACATCAATGGGCGTGGATAGCGGTTTGACTCACGGGGATTTCCAAGTCTCCACCCCATTGACGTCAA
TGGGAGTTTGTTTTGGCACCAAAATCAACGGGACTTTCCAAAATGTCGTAACAACTCCGCCCCATTGACG
CAAATGGGCGGTAGGCGTGTACGGTGGGAGGTCTATATAAGCAGAGCTCTCTGGCTAACTAGAGAACCCA
CTGCTTACTGGCTTATCGAAATTAATACGACTCACTATAGGGAGACCCAAGCTGGCTAGCGTTTAAACGG
GCCCTCTAGACCCGGGGAGCGGCCATTTATGTGTACCTGGTCATACTGTGGGAAACGCTTCACAGATCGT
AGCGACCTGACACGTCACAAACGTACACACACCGGTGGATCCTCTGCACAGTAGTAAGCTTAAGTTTAAA
CCGCTGATCAGCCTCGACTGTGCCTTCTAGTTGCCAGCCATCTGTTGTTTGCCCCTCCCCCGTGCCTTCC
TTGACCCTGGAAGGTGCCACTCCCACTGTCCTTTCCTAATAAAATGAGGAAATTGCATCGCATTGTCTGA
GTAGGTGTCATTCTATTCTGGGGGGTGGGGTGGGGCAGGACAGCAAGGGGGAGGATTGGGAAGACAATAG
CAGGCATGCTGGGGATGCGGTGGGCTCTATGGCTTCTGAGGCGGAAAGAACCAGCTGGGGCTCTAGGGGG
TATCCCC
[124 nt withheld, positions 1338-1461]
C
[91 nt withheld, positions 1463-1553]
A
[49 nt withheld, positions 1555-1603]
CCTTTGACGTTGGAGTCCACGTTCTTT
[37 nt withheld, positions 1631-1667]
ACCCTATCTCGGTCTATTCTTTTGATTTATAAGGGATTTTGCCGATTTCGGCCTATTGGTTAAAAAATGA
GCTGATTTAACAAAAATTTAACGCGAATTAATTCTGTGGAATGTGTGTCAGTTAGGGTGTGGAAAGTCCC
CAGGCTCCCCAGCAGGCAGAAGTATGCAAAGCATGCATCTCAATTAGTCAGCAACCAGGTGTGGAAAGTC
CCCAGGCTCCCCAGCAGGCAGAAGTATGCAAAGCATGCATCTCAATTAGTCAGCAACCATAGTCCCGCCC
CTAACTCCGCCCATCCCGCCCCTAACTCCGCCCAGTTCCGCCCATTCTCCGCCCCATGGCTGACTAATTT
TTTTTATTTATGCAGAGGCCGAGGCCGCCTCTGCCTCTGAGCTATTCCAGAAGTAGTGAGGAGGCTTTTT
TGGAGGCCTAGGCTTTTGCAAAAAGCTCCCGGCCGGGAGCTTGTATATCCATTTTCGGATCTGATCAAGA
GACAGGATGAGGATCGTTTCGCATGATTGAACAAGATGGATTGCACGCAGGTTCTCCGGCCGCTTGGGTG
GAGAGGCTATTCGGCTATGACTGGGCACAACAGACAATCGGCTGCTCTGATGCCGCCGTGTTCCGGCTGT
CAGCGCAGGGGCGCCCGGTTCTTTTTGTCAAGACCGACCTGTCCGGTGCCCTGAATGAACTGCAGGACGA
GGCAGCGCGGCTATCGTGGCTGGCCACGACGGGCGTTCCTTGCGCAGCTGTGCTCGACGTTGTCACTGAA
GCGGGAAGGGACTGGCTGCTATTGGGCGAAGTGCCGGGGCAGGATCTCCTGTCATCTCACCTTGCTCCTG
CCGAGAAAGTATCCATCATGGCTGATGCAATGCGGCGGCTGCATACGCTTGATCCGGCTACCTGCCCATT
CGACCACCAAGCGAAACATCGCATCGAGCGAGCACGTACTCGGATGGAAGCCGGTCTTGTCGATCAGGAT
GATCTGGACGAAGAGCATCAGGGGCTCGCGCCAGCCGAACTGTTCGCCAGGCTCAAGGCGCGCATGCCCG
ACGGCGAGGATCTCGTCGTGACCCATGGCGATGCCTGCTTGCCGAATATCATGGTGGAAAATGGCCGCTT
TTCTGGATTCATCGACTGTGGCCGGCTGGGTGTGGCGGACCGCTATCAGGACATAGCGTTGGCTACCCGT
GATATTGCTGAAGAGCTTGGCGGCGAATGGGCTGACCGCTTCCTCGTGCTTTACGGTATCGCCGCTCCCG
ATTCGCAGCGCATCGCCTTCTATCGCCTTCTTGACGAGTTCTTCTGAGCGGGACTCTGGGGTTCGAAATG
ACCGACCAAGCGACGCCCAACCTGCCATCACGAGATTTCGATTCCACCGCCGCCTTCTATGAAAGGTTGG
GCTTCGGAATCGTTTTCCGGGACGCCGGCTGGATGATCCTCCAGCGCGGGGATCTCATGCTGGAGTTCTT
CGCCCACCCCAACTTGTTTATTGCAGCTTATAATGGTTACAAATAAAGCAATAGCATCACAAATTTCACA
AATAAAGCATTTTTTTCACTGCATTCTAGTTGTGGTTTGTCCAAACTCATCAATGTATCTTATCATGTCT
GTATACCGTCGACCTCTAGCTAGAGCTTGGCGTAATCATGGTCATAGCTGTTTCCTGTGTGAAATTGTTA
TCCGCTCACAATTCCACACAACATACGAGCCGGAAGCATAAAGTGTAAAGCCTGGGGTGCCTAATGAGTG
AGCTAACTCACATTAATTGCGTTGCGCTCACTGCCCGCTTTCCAGTCGGGAAACCTGTCGTGCCAGCTGC
ATTAATGAATCGGCCAACGCGCGGGGAGAGGCGGTTTGCGTATTGGGCGCTCTTCCGCTTCCTCGCTCAC
TGACTCGCTGCGCTCGGTCGTTCGGCTGCGGCGAGCGGTATCAGCTCACTCAAAGGCGGTAATACGGTTA
TCCACAGAATCAGGGGATAACGCAGGAAAGAACATGTGAGCAAAAGGCCAGCAAAAGGCCAGGAACCGTA
AAAAGGCCGCGTTGCTGGCGTTTTTCCATAGGCTCCGCCCCCCTGACGAGCATCACAAAAATCGACGCTC
AAGTCAGAGGTGGCGAAACCCGACAGGACTATAAAGATACCAGGCGTTTCCCCCTGGAAGCTCCCTCGTG
CGCTCTCCTGTTCCGACCCTGCCGCTTACCGGATACCTGTCCGCCTTTCTCCCTTCGGGAAGCGTGGCGC
TTTCTCATAGCTCACGCTGTAGGTATCTCAGTTCGGTGTAGGTCGTTCGCTCCAAGCTGGGCTGTGTGCA
CGAACCCCCCGTTCAGCCCGACCGCTGCGCCTTATCCGGTAACTATCGTCTTGAGTCCAACCCGGTAAGA
CACGACTTATCGCCACTGGCAGCAGCCACTGGTAACAGGATTAGCAGAGCGAGGTATGTAGGCGGTGCTA
CAGAGTTCTTGAAGTGGTGGCCTAACTACGGCTACACTAGAAGAACAGTATTTGGTATCTGCGCTCTGCT
GAAGCCAGTTACCTTCGGAAAAAGAGTTGGTAGCTCTTGATCCGGCAAACAAACCACCGCTGGTAGCGGT
TTTTTTGTTTGCAAGCAGCAGATTACGCGCAGAAAAAAAGGATCTCAAGAAGATCCTTTGATCTTTTCTA
CGGGGTCTGACGCTCAGTGGAACGAAAACTCACGTTAAGGGATTTTGGTCATGAGATTATCAAAAAGGAT
CTTCACCTAGATCCTTTTAAATTAAAAATGAAGTTTTAAATCAATCTAAAGTATATATGAGTAAACTTGG
TCTGACAGTTACCAATGCTTAATCAGTGAGGCACCTATCTCAGCGATCTGTCTATTTCGTTCATCCATAG
TTGCCTGACTCCCCGTCGTGTAGATAACTACGATACGGGAGGGCTTACCATCTGGCCCCAGTGCTGCAAT
GATACCGCGAGACCCACGCTCACCGGCTCCAGATTTATCAGCAATAAACCAGCCAGCCGGAAGGGCCGAG
CGCAGAAGTGGTCCTGCAACTTTATCCGCCTCCATCCAGTCTATTAATTGTTGCCGGGAAGCTAGAGTAA
GTAGTTCGCCAGTTAATAGTTTGCGCAACGTTGTTGCCATTGCTACAGGCATCGTGGTGTCACGCTCGTC
GTTTGGTATGGCTTCATTCAGCTCCGGTTCCCAACGATCAAGGCGAGTTACATGATCCCCCATGTTGTGC
AAAAAAGCGGTTAGCTCCTTCGGTCCTCCGATCGTTGTCAGAAGTAAGTTGGCCGCAGTGTTATCACTCA
TGGTTATGGCAGCACTGCATAATTCTCTTACTGTCATGCCATCCGTAAGATGCTTTTCTGTGACTGGTGA
GTACTCAACCAAGTCATTCTGAGAATAGTGTATGCGGCGACCGAGTTGCTCTTGCCCGGCGTCAATACGG
GATAATACCGCGCCACATAGCAGAACTTTAAAAGTGCTCATCATTGGAAAACGTTCTTCGGGGCGAAAAC
TCTCAAGGATCTTACCGCTGTTGAGATCCAGTTCGATGTAACCCACTCGTGCACCCAACTGATCTTCAGC
ATCTTTTACTTTCACCAGCGTTTCTGGGTGAGCAAAAACAGGAAGGCAAAATGCCGCAAAAAAGGGAATA
AGGGCGACACGGAAATGTTGAATACTCATACTCTTCCTTTTTCAATATTATTGAAGCATTTATCAGGGTT
ATTGTCTCATGAGCGGATACATATTTGAATGTATTTAGAAAAATAAACAAATAGGGGTTCCGCGCACATT
TCCCCGAAAAGTGCCACCTGACGTC
