>Addgene plasmid #13132 | pc3XB-ZF33 | addgene partial sequence | sequence record 19516 | CMV-F 5'-CGCAAATGGGCGGTAGGCGTG-3'
AGCTCTCTGGCTAACTAGAGAACCCACTGCTTACTGGCTTATCGAAATTAATACGACTCACTATAGGGAG
ACCCAAGCTGGCTAGCGTTTAAACGGGCCCTCTAGACCCGGGGAGCGGCCATTTATGTGTACCTGGTCAT
ACTGTGGGAAACGCTTCACAGATCGTAGCGACCTGACACGTCACAAACGTACACACACCGGTGGATCCTC
TGCACAGTAGTAAGCTTAAGTTTAAACCGCTGATCAGCCTCGACTGTGCCTTCTAGTTGCCAGCCATCTG
TTGTTTGCCCCTCCCCCGTGCCTTCCTTGACCCTGGAAGGTGCCACTCCCACTGTCCTTTCCTAATAAAA
TGAGGAAATTGCATCGCATTGTCTGAGTAGGTGTCATTCTATTCTGGGGGGTGGGGTGGGGCAGGACAGC
AAGGGGGAGGATTGGGAAGACAATAGCAGGCATGCTGGGGATGCGGTGGGCTCTATGGCTTCTGAGGCGG
AAAGAACCAGCTGGGGCTCTAGGGGGTATCCCC
[124 nt withheld, positions 524-647]
CGCCGGCTTTCCCC
